Addgene plasmid #105162: pFA6a-hphMX6-3nmt1
Purpose: Yeast gene targeting
Depositing lab: Jian-Qiu Wu. Depositing organization: Ohio State University. Publication: Roles of putative Rho-GEF Gef2 in division-site positioning and contractile-ring function in fission yeast cytokinesis. Ye Y, Lee IJ, Runge KW, Wu JQ. Mol Biol Cell. 2012 Apr;23(7):1181-95. doi: 10.1091/mbc.E11-09-0800. Epub 2012 Feb 1. PubMed 22298427.
Backbone
  Vector backbone: pFA6a
  Backbone size w/o insert (bp): 4170
  Vector type: Bacterial Expression, Yeast Expression
  Selectable markers: Hygromycin
Growth in bacteria
  Bacterial resistance: Ampicillin, 100 μg/mL
  Growth temperature: 37°C
  Growth strain: DH5alpha
  Copy number: High Copy
Gene/Insert
  Gene/Insert name: hphMX6-3nmt1 (alt name: 3nmt1)
  Species: S. pombe (fission yeast)
  Insert size (bp): 1200
  Promoter: 3nmt1
  Tag / fusion protein: 3nmt1 (N terminal on insert)
  Cloning method: Restriction Enzyme; 5′ cloning site PmeI (not destroyed); 3′ cloning site BglII (not destroyed)
Terms and licenses: Academic/Nonprofit Terms; Industry Terms: Not Available to Industry
Depositor comments: The sizes of backbone and inserts are approximate, and do not include the selectable marker.
How to cite: pFA6a-hphMX6-3nmt1 was a gift from Jian-Qiu Wu (Addgene plasmid # 105162 ; http://n2t.net/addgene:105162 ; RRID:Addgene_105162)
