[The description below was written by a language model from this plasmid's Addgene catalogue record and pLannotate feature annotations shown in this document.]
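Description:
pFA6a-hphMX6-3nmt1 is a PCR-template module plasmid of the pFA6a family used for gene targeting in the fission yeast Schizosaccharomyces pombe. It has no yeast replication origin among its annotated features, consistent with its role as a source of an integrating cassette rather than as an episomal expression vector. In E. coli it is maintained at high copy through a ColE1/pUC-type origin and selected with ampicillin via the β-lactamase gene and its native promoter. Short fragments of lacI, rop and the pBR322 bom region are backbone remnants. SP6 and T7 phage promoters flank the cassette region, as is usual for this backbone.

The payload consists of two adjacent parts: the hphMX6 marker, which confers hygromycin resistance in yeast, and the wild-type (full-strength, "3nmt1") nmt1 promoter from S. pombe, which drives strong expression that is repressed by thiamine. In the sequenced record the two elements are annotated on opposite strands, so the nmt1 promoter reads outward from the end of the cassette, away from the marker. This is the arrangement expected for a promoter-replacement module: amplifying the marker-plus-promoter unit with primers carrying homology to a chromosomal locus allows it to be integrated by homologous recombination immediately upstream of a gene's start codon. That places the endogenous gene under thiamine-regulated nmt1 control, with integrants selected on hygromycin.

The catalogue lists "3nmt1" in the tag field, but no epitope or fluorescent tag is annotated, so the entry appears to refer to the promoter itself. The depositor notes that the stated backbone and insert sizes are approximate and exclude the marker. The full sequenced plasmid is 5,319 nt.
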