Features (pLannotate 1.2.2; 10 found; start..end, strand, type, name):
     18..36      +  promoter       SP6 promoter: promoter for bacteriophage SP6 RNA polymerase
    101..1264    -  promoter       nmt1 promoter: wild-type nmt1 promoter from Schizosaccharomyces pombe, conferring strong thiamine-repressible expression
   1309..2884    +  gene           hphMX6: yeast selectable marker conferring hygromycin resistance
   2991..3009    -  promoter       T7 promoter: promoter for bacteriophage T7 RNA polymerase
   3031..3084    -  CDS            lacI (fragment): lac repressor; lacI; The lac repressor binds to the lac operator to inhibit transcription in E. coli. This inhibition can be relieved by adding lactose or isopropyl-β-D-thiogalactopyranoside (IPTG).
   3267..3855    -  rep_origin     ori: high-copy-number ColE1/pMB1/pBR322/pUC origin of replication
   4026..4886    -  CDS            AmpR: β-lactamase; bla; confers resistance to ampicillin, carbenicillin, and related antibiotics
   4887..4991    -  promoter       AmpR promoter: bla
   5086..5121    +  CDS            rop (fragment): Rop protein, which maintains plasmids at low copy number; rop
   5223..5274    +  misc_feature   bom (fragment): basis of mobility region from pBR322
>Addgene plasmid #105162 | pFA6a-hphMX6-3nmt1 | addgene full sequence | sequence record 203266 | Addgene NGS Result
TGTATCATACACATACGATTTAGGTGACACTATAGAACGCGGCCGCCAGCTGAAGCTTCGTACGCTGCAG
GTCGACGGATCCCCGGGTTAATTAAAGACATGATTTAACAAAGCGACTATAAGTCAGAAAGTGAGAATGA
GATTGAAATAATTAATTCAACTTATTCAATTGATGATATGCCAGGATTCCTCTTCCTTTATATATCTTCA
ATGTTTCGATTAACAGGTCCATTATCCGGTTTTTAGTTTCGCTGCACATTGCCGAATGACAATCGGATTC
CTTTAAGCTTTGCTTTTGCCCTGTTTTCTCTCCCCAGTAATCGTTGGGTGACTGAACCATCCAGTAGCCG
AGAGTTACGTTTTTCCTGATTTAATAAATATCCATATCTATTTGTCTCGTGGTGTTTTACAGCAACTAAC
CGAAATTACTATTTTGCATCATCCAACCATAAAGAGACAACAATAATTCTAGAAAACATATAACAAGTGT
TTTTTTCTATTTACGTCTCATACGCAAAGTCCACTTTACCATGTTTTGGAAACTTGTACCCAACCATTCA
TTTTTCGATTTTGTAATGAGGCTCTTTTCTTCTAACAATCATTGAGGTCATTATCATGTGTCCTCACCTA
TTGTTTAAATTGAGGCTTGCGCTATTCCCAAAATTGTGGGTATTATTTTCATATATCAGTATCTGCAATT
TCGGTTCAACTTTCTTATCAAGAAAGAGGATTAATTTCTTAACAAAAACCTTCTTTGTTTTATAACGCTG
ATTTTTGTATTATTTGGCGACCAAGGTTATAAGTGATCCAATCCAAATGTCATAACTTCAGTTGATCCCT
GCGGAAAATATAAATCAGATTAGACATATGGTTATATAAAAAAAAAGAGAAATTATTTGAGTTCATTGAA
ACTTCAACGTTATTTGACTAAAACTTGTTAATTTACATGTCTGCAAGATTAATCCAGCATATTAAATAAA
TTAGTTGACTTATGTCAAACAAATAATACATTCTTGATATTATTAGAAAAAAAAAGAAAATTGAATAACT
TGTGAGAAATGATATTGTTATTATTTTAGATTATGTCCTTTGAAATACAATAACATGCTAAGGCACTTAC
TACTTAAGCCTTTATTACTTTAATGTGCTAACAATCTTCTGTATCCTTAGACGTTAAATTTTCCCTTATT
AAAAAATAAAAAAATAAAAAAAAAATATAGGAAATGAAACAACCGCTGATGACTTATTCTGTCTTTTATG
GCGAGATCTGTTTAGCTTGCCTCGTCCCCGCCGGGTCACCCGGCCAGCGACATGGAGGCCCAGAATACCC
TCCTTGACAGTCTTGACGTGCGCAGCTCAGGGGCATGATGTGACTGTCGCCCGTACATTTAGCCCATACA
TCCCCATGTATAATCATTTGCATCCATACATTTTGATGGCCGCACGGCGCGAAGCAAAAATTACGGCTCC
TCGCTGCGGACCTGCGAGCAGGGAAACGCTCCCCTCACAGACGCGTTGAATTGTCCCCACGCCGCGCCCC
TGTAGAGAAATATAAAAGGTTAGGATTTGCCACTGAGGTTCTTCTTTCATATACTTCCTTTTAAAATCTT
GCTAGGATACAGTTCTCACATCACATCCGAACATAAACAACCATGGGTAAAAAGCCTGAACTCACCGCGA
CGTCTGTCGAGAAGTTTCTGATCGAAAAGTTCGACAGCGTCTCCGACCTGATGCAGCTCTCGGAGGGCGA
AGAATCTCGTGCTTTCAGCTTCGATGTAGGAGGGCGTGGATATGTCCTGCGGGTAAATAGCTGCGCCGAT
GGTTTCTACAAAGATCGTTATGTTTATCGGCACTTTGCATCGGCCGCGCTCCCGATTCCGGAAGTGCTTG
ACATTGGGGAATTCAGCGAGAGCCTGACCTATTGCATCTCCCGCCGTGCACAGGGTGTCACGTTGCAAGA
CCTGCCTGAAACCGAACTGCCCGCTGTTCTGCAGCCGGTCGCGGAGGCCATGGATGCGATCGCTGCGGCC
GATCTTAGCCAGACGAGCGGGTTCGGCCCATTCGGACCGCAAGGAATCGGTCAATACACTACATGGCGTG
ATTTCATATGCGCGATTGCTGATCCCCATGTGTATCACTGGCAAACTGTGATGGACGACACCGTCAGTGC
GTCCGTCGCGCAGGCTCTCGATGAGCTGATGCTTTGGGCCGAGGACTGCCCCGAAGTCCGGCACCTCATG
CACGCGGATTTCGGCTCCAACAATGTCCTGACGGACAATGGCCGCATAACAGCGGTCATTGACTGGAGCG
AGGCGATGTTCGGGGATTCCCAATACGAGGTCGCCAACATCTTCTTCTGGAGGCCGTGGTTGGCTTGTAT
GGAGCAGCAGACGCGCTACTTCGAGCGGAGGCATCCGGAGCTTGCAGGATCGCCGCGGCTCCGGGCGTAT
ATGCTCCGCATTGGTCTTGACCAACTCTATCAGAGCTTGGTTGACGGCAATTTCGATGATGCAGCTTGGG
CGCAGGGTCGATGCGACGCAATCGTCCGATCCGGAGCCGGGACTGTCGGGCGTACACAAATCGCCCGCAG
AAGCGCGGCCGTCTGGACCGATGGCTGTGTAGAAGTACTCGCCGATAGTGGAAACCGACGCCCCAGCACT
CGTCCGAGGGCAAAGGAATAATCAGTACTGACAGTAAAAAGATTCTTGTTTTCAAGAACTTGTCATTTGT
ATAGTTTTTTTATATTGTAGTTGTTCTATTTTAATCAAATGTTAGCGTGATTTATATTTTTTTTCGCCTC
GACATCATCTGCCCAGATGCGAAGTTAAGTGCGCAGAAAGTAATATCATGCGTCAATCGTATGTGAATGC
TGGTCGCTATACTGCTGTCGATTCGATACTAACGCCGCCATCCAGTGTTTAAACGAGCTCGAATTCATCG
ATGATATCAGATCCACTAGTGGCCTATGCGGCCGCGGATCTGCCGGTCTCCCTATAGTGAGTCGTATTAA
TTTCGATAAGCCAGGTTAACCTGCATTAATGAATCGGCCAACGCGCGGGGAGAGGCGGTTTGCGTATTGG
GCGCTCTTCCGCTTCCTCGCTCACTGACTCGCTGCGCTCGGTCGTTCGGCTGCGGCGAGCGGTATCAGCT
CACTCAAAGGCGGTAATACGGTTATCCACAGAATCAGGGGATAACGCAGGAAAGAACATGTGAGCAAAAG
GCCAGCAAAAGGCCAGGAACCGTAAAAAGGCCGCGTTGCTGGCGTTTTTCCATAGGCTCCGCCCCCCTGA
CGAGCATCACAAAAATCGACGCTCAAGTCAGAGGTGGCGAAACCCGACAGGACTATAAAGATACCAGGCG
TTTCCCCCTGGAAGCTCCCTCGTGCGCTCTCCTGTTCCGACCCTGCCGCTTACCGGATACCTGTCCGCCT
TTCTCCCTTCGGGAAGCGTGGCGCTTTCTCATAGCTCACGCTGTAGGTATCTCAGTTCGGTGTAGGTCGT
TCGCTCCAAGCTGGGCTGTGTGCACGAACCCCCCGTTCAGCCCGACCGCTGCGCCTTATCCGGTAACTAT
CGTCTTGAGTCCAACCCGGTAAGACACGACTTATCGCCACTGGCAGCAGCCACTGGTAACAGGATTAGCA
GAGCGAGGTATGTAGGCGGTGCTACAGAGTTCTTGAAGTGGTGGCCTAACTACGGCTACACTAGAAGAAC
AGTATTTGGTATCTGCGCTCTGCTGAAGCCAGTTACCTTCGGAAAAAGAGTTGGTAGCTCTTGATCCGGC
AAACAAACCACCGCTGGTAGCGGTGGTTTTTTTGTTTGCAAGCAGCAGATTACGCGCAGAAAAAAAGGAT
CTCAAGAAGATCCTTTGATCTTTTCTACGGGGTCTGACGCTCAGTGGAACGAAAACTCACGTTAAGGGAT
TTTGGTCATGAGATTATCAAAAAGGATCTTCACCTAGATCCTTTTAAATTAAAAATGAAGTTTTAAATCA
ATCTAAAGTATATATGAGTAAACTTGGTCTGACAGTTACCAATGCTTAATCAGTGAGGCACCTATCTCAG
CGATCTGTCTATTTCGTTCATCCATAGTTGCCTGACTCCCCGTCGTGTAGATAACTACGATACGGGAGGG
CTTACCATCTGGCCCCAGTGCTGCAATGATACCGCGAGACCCACGCTCACCGGCTCCAGATTTATCAGCA
ATAAACCAGCCAGCCGGAAGGGCCGAGCGCAGAAGTGGTCCTGCAACTTTATCCGCCTCCATCCAGTCTA
TTAATTGTTGCCGGGAAGCTAGAGTAAGTAGTTCGCCAGTTAATAGTTTGCGCAACGTTGTTGCCATTGC
TACAGGCATCGTGGTGTCACGCTCGTCGTTTGGTATGGCTTCATTCAGCTCCGGTTCCCAACGATCAAGG
CGAGTTACATGATCCCCCATGTTGTGCAAAAAAGCGGTTAGCTCCTTCGGTCCTCCGATCGTTGTCAGAA
GTAAGTTGGCCGCAGTGTTATCACTCATGGTTATGGCAGCACTGCATAATTCTCTTACTGTCATGCCATC
CGTAAGATGCTTTTCTGTGACTGGTGAGTACTCAACCAAGTCATTCTGAGAATAGTGTATGCGGCGACCG
AGTTGCTCTTGCCCGGCGTCAATACGGGATAATACCGCGCCACATAGCAGAACTTTAAAAGTGCTCATCA
TTGGAAAACGTTCTTCGGGGCGAAAACTCTCAAGGATCTTACCGCTGTTGAGATCCAGTTCGATGTAACC
CACTCGTGCACCCAACTGATCTTCAGCATCTTTTACTTTCACCAGCGTTTCTGGGTGAGCAAAAACAGGA
AGGCAAAATGCCGCAAAAAAGGGAATAAGGGCGACACGGAAATGTTGAATACTCATACTCTTCCTTTTTC
AATATTATTGAAGCATTTATCAGGGTTATTGTCTCATGAGCGGATACATATTTGAATGTATTTAGAAAAA
TAAACAAATAGGGGTTCCGCGCACATTTCCCCGAAAAGTGCCACCTGACGTCTAAGAAACCATTATTATC
ATGACATTAACCTATAAAAATAGGCGTATCACGAGGCCCTTTCGTCTCGCGCGTTTCGGTGATGACGGTG
AAAACCTCTGACACATGCAGCTCCCGGAGACGGTCACAGCTTGTCTGTAAGCGGATGCCGGGAGCAGACA
AGCCCGTCAGGGCGCGTCAGCGGGTGTTGGCGGGTGTCGGGGCTGGCTTAACTATGCGGCATCAGAGCAG
ATTGTACTGAGAGTGCACCATATGGACATATTGTCGTTAGAACGCGGCTACAATTAATACATAACCTTA
